>Addgene plasmid #239359 | pPOTv7-puro-OsAID (p5109) | addgene full sequence | sequence record 478812 | Addgene NGS Result
GGGCGAATTGGGCCCGTATAATGCAGACCTGCTGCAAGCTAGGGGCACAGCAAGGTCTTCTGAAATTCAT
GTTTTTTTTTTTTTTACTCTGCATTGCAGTCTCCGCTCTTATTTAGTTTTGCTTTACGTAAGGTCTCGTT
GCTGCCATAAAATAAGCTCTAGTGGAATTCATGACTGAATACAAGCCAACGGTTCGTCTTGCTACGCGAG
ACGATGTGCCGCGGGCCGTACGGACGCTGGCTGCTGCGTTCGCTGATTATCCCGCCACCCGACATACGGT
TGACCCAGATCGACACATTGAGCGAGTCACAGAACTTCAAGAGTTATTCTTAACACGGGTGGGCTTGGAC
ATTGGTAAGGTTTGGGTTGCGGACGATGGCGCGGCTGTTGCGGTGTGGACGACGCCAGAGTCAGTCGAAG
CGGGCGCAGTGTTTGCTGAGATCGGTCCCCGAATGGCGGAGCTTAGCGGGTCATGCCTCGCTGCACAACA
GCAGATGGAAGGTCTGTTGGCACCACATAGACCTAAGGAGCCGGCTTGGTTCTTAGCGACAGTTGGCGTC
AGTCCGGACCACCAAGGTAAGGGGCTGGGTTCAGCGGTTGTTCTTCCAGGAGTAGAGGCTGCGGAAAGGG
CAGGTGTGCCGGCGTTCCTTGAAACGTCTGCACCACGTAACCTTCCTTTTTACGAGAGATTGGGGTTTAC
AGTAACAGCAGATGTTGAAGTGCCTGAAGGGCCGAGGACATGGTGCATGACACGTAAGCCGGGAGCCTAA
CCATGGTGCCCATTTAGTTGGCCTTTCCCTTGTCTCGTGTCTTTTCCGTGGAAAGGTTCCCGGAGTAATC
TGATGGCACAGCAGGGAGGTGCGCCTGCAGGTTGGTTAGGAAGGGGGGATGATGTAAAAGAAGAAAATGG
GGGGATTCGAGCCCCACGCGTTGCTCAAGCTGTGTAGCGCAGGCGTTTCCTTACATATTTCTCTAACAGG
CACGGAAGCCTAACAAATACACTTGGCTTATTTTTTTGCCCCCTCATGTCTTGTACAAATATTTGCGATA
GCTTAGCTATCAGCCACATTAATCAAACAAGTATACCAACAAGCCCGAAAACAGAAACTCAACTGCAACG
GGTACCTATGGGTTCTGGTAGTGGTTCCGGTTCCGGTTCTAAGCTTATGGCCGGCCTGGGCTTCGATGAG
ACAGAGCTGAGACTTGGACTTCCCGGCGCTGGCGAACTGGCCGCTAGATCTTCTGGCAAGAGAGGCTTCG
CCGAGACAATCGACCTGAAGCTGAAGCTGCAGCCTGCTGCTCCAGCTGCTGTGTCTGGCGAAGAAGGCGC
CCAAGAGGACAAAGAAGATGCCGACGCAGCCGCCGCTGCCGCCGATGAGAAAATGAGCATGAAGAGAAGC
GCCAGCCAGAGCAGCGTGGTCACAGCTGAACCCGATCCTGACAAGCCCAGAGCACCTAAGGCTCAGGTTG
TCGGATGGCCTCCTGTGCGGAGCTTCAGAAAGAATGTGCTGGCCGAGAAGTGCAAGGCTGCCGCTCTGGT
TAAGGTTTCCATGGATGGCGCCCCTTACCTGCGGAAGATCGACGTGGCCATGTACAAGAGCTACCCCGAG
CTGAGCATGGCCTTCCAGAATATGTTCACCAGCTTCACCATCGGCAAGTGCGGCTCTCACCAGCAGCTGA
AAGAGAGCAACAAGCTGCGGGACGACCTGGAATACGTGCCCACCTACGAGGACAAGGACGGCGATTGGAT
GCTTGTGGGAGATGTGCCCTGGGAAATGTTCGTGGAAAGCTGCAAGCGGCTGCGGATCATGAAGGGCTCT
GAGGCCATTGGACTGGCCCCTAGAGCCGTGGAAAAGTGCAAGTCTGGATCCGGATCAGGATCTGGATCAG
GATCGGGTAGTTAAGAGCTCCGCTGCGCTTAAATGTCTTTCATTATAATCAATGTATAACCTTTATGTAG
TATTTCAATCTATGCCGCTGTGTACGTGCACTGCGGTGCCTATCCTTCGGCATTAGAGAGTCACTGTTTG
TGTAGATCGTAGCTGCATGTCTGACATCTGGTTCATTAGTGCCGTTTTGAGTCTGCACTGTTGTGCAACT
TGATATTCATCACTGCACACCAACCGTGTGTTTCCTCCTTTGGGTGCACCCTTTAATCCTTGTCTTCTCC
TTTTTTGTCTCTTTCCCCCTCGAAAAGGTGTCAAACTACTGCCGCATAAACTACGGTTATCCCAAATTTA
AGAGAAAGCAATAAAGCATCAGCTAGCATGACTGAATACAAGCCAACGGTTCGTCTTGCTACGCGAGACG
ATGTGCCGCGGGCCGTACGGACGCTGGCTGCTGCGTTCGCTGATTATCCCGCCACCCGACATACGGTTGA
CCCAGATCGACACATTGAGCGAGTCACAGAACTTCAAGAGTTATTCTTAACACGGGTGGGCTTGGACATT
GGTAAGGTTTGGGTTGCGGACGATGGCGCGGCTGTTGCGGTGTGGACGACGCCAGAGTCAGTCGAAGCGG
GCGCAGTGTTTGCTGAGATCGGTCCCCGAATGGCGGAGCTTAGCGGGTCACGCCTCGCTGCACAACAGCA
GATGGAAGGTCTGTTGGCACCACATAGACCTAAGGAGCCGGCTTGGTTCTTAGCGACAGTTGGCGTCAGT
CCGGACCACCAAGGTAAGGGGCTGGGTTCAGCGGTTGTTCTTCCAGGAGTAGAGGCTGCGGAAAGGGCAG
GTGTGCCGGCGTTCCTTGAAACGTCTGCACCACGTAACCTTCCTTTTTACGAGAGATTGGGGTTTACAGT
AACAGCAGATGTTGAAGTGCCTGAAGGGCCGAGGACATGGTGCATGACACGTAAGCCGGGAGCCTAACTC
GAGTGCCCATTTAGTTGGCTTTTCCCTTGTCTCGTGTCTTTTCCGTGGAAAGGTTCCCGGAGTAATCTGA
TGGCACAGCAGGGAGGTGCGCCTGCAGGTTGGTTAGGAAGGGGGGATGATGTAAAAGAAGAAAATGGGGG
GATTCGAGCCCCGCACAGGTCTCTCAAATTGGATGCATAGCTTGAGTATTCTATAGTGTCACCTAAATAG
CTTGGCGTAATCATGGTCATAGCTGTTTCCTGTGTGAAATTGTTATCCGCTCACAATTCCACACAACATA
CGAGCCGGAAGCATAAAGTGTAAAGCCTGGGGTGCCTAATGAGTGAGCTAACTCACATTAATTGCGTTGC
GCTCACTGCCCGCTTTCCAGTCGGGAAACCTGTCGTGCCAGCTGCATTAATGAATCGGCCAACGCGCGGG
GAGAGGCGGTTTGCGTATTGGGCGCTCTTCCGCTTCCTCGCTCACTGACTCGCTGCGCTCGGTCGTTCGG
CTGCGGCGAGCGGTATCAGCTCACTCAAAGGCGGTAATACGGTTATCCACAGAATCAGGGGATAACGCAG
GAAAGAACATGTGAGCAAAAGGCCAGCAAAAGGCCAGGAACCGTAAAAAGGCCGCGTTGCTGGCGTTTTT
CCATAGGCTCCGCCCCCCTGACGAGCATCACAAAAATCGACGCTCAAGTCAGAGGTGGCGAAACCCGACA
GGACTATAAAGATACCAGGCGTTTCCCCCTGGAAGCTCCCTCGTGCGCTCTCCTGTTCCGACCCTGCCGC
TTACCGGATACCTGTCCGCCTTTCTCCCTTCGGGAAGCGTGGCGCTTTCTCATAGCTCACGCTGTAGGTA
TCTCAGTTCGGTGTAGGTCGTTCGCTCCAAGCTGGGCTGTGTGCACGAACCCCCCGTTCAGCCCGACCGC
TGCGCCTTATCCGGTAACTATCGTCTTGAGTCCAACCCGGTAAGACACGACTTATCGCCACTGGCAGCAG
CCACTGGTAACAGGATTAGCAGAGCGAGGTATGTAGGCGGTGCTACAGAGTTCTTGAAGTGGTGGCCTAA
CTACGGCTACACTAGAAGAACAGTATTTGGTATCTGCGCTCTGCTGAAGCCAGTTACCTTCGGAAAAAGA
GTTGGTAGCTCTTGATCCGGCAAACAAACCACCGCTGGTAGCGGTGGTTTTTTTGTTTGCAAGCAGCAGA
TTACGCGCAGAAAAAAAGGATCTCAAGAAGATCCTTTGATCTTTTCTACGGGGTCTGACGCTCAGTGGAA
CGAAAACTCACGTTAAGGGATTTTGGTCATGAGATTATCAAAAAGGATCTTCACCTAGATCCTTTTAAAT
TAAAAATGAAGTTTTAAATCAATCTAAAGTATATATGAGTAAACTTGGTCTGACAGTTACCAATGCTTAA
TCAGTGAGGCACCTATCTCAGCGATCTGTCTATTTCGTTCATCCATAGTTGCCTGACTCCCCGTCGTGTA
GATAATTACGATACGGGAGGGCTTACCATCTGGCCCCAGTGCTGCAATGATACCGCGAGACCCACGCTCA
CCGGCTCCAGATTTATCAGCAATAAACCAGCCAGCCGGAAGGGCCGAGCGCAGAAGTGGTCCTGCAACTT
TATCCGCCTCCATCCAGTCTATTAATTGTTGCCGGGAAGCTAGAGTAAGTAGTTCGCCAGTTAATAGTTT
GCGCAACGTTGTTGCCATTGCTACAGGCATCGTGGTGTCACGCTCGTCGTTTGGTATGGCTTCATTCAGC
TCCGGTTCCCAACGATCAAGGCGAGTTACATGATCCCCCATGTTGTGCAAAAAAGCGGTTAGCTCCTTCG
GTCCTCCGATCGTTGTCAGAAGTAAGTTGGCCGCAGTGTTATCACTCATGGTTATGGCAGCACTGCATAA
TTCTCTTACTGTCATGCCATCCGTAAGATGCTTTTCTGTGACTGGTGAGTACTCAACCAAGTCATTCTGA
GAATAGTGTATGCGGCGACCGAGTTGCTCTTGCCCGGCGTCAATACGGGATAATACCGCGCCACATAGCA
GAACTTTAAAAGTGCTCATCATTGGAAAACGTTCTTCGGGGCGAAAACTCTCAAGGATCTTACCGCTGTT
GAGATCCAGTTCGATGTAACCCACTCGTGCACCCAACTGATCTTCAGCATCTTTTACTTTCACCAGCGTT
TCTGGGTGAGCAAAAACAGGAAGGCAAAATGCCGCAAAAAAGGGAATAAGGGCGACACGGAAATGTTGAA
TACTCATACTCTTCCTTTTTCAATATTATTGAAGCATTTATCAGGGTTATTGTCTCATGAGCGGATACAT
ATTTGAATGTATTTAGAAAAATAAACAAATAGGGGTTCCGCGCACATTTCCCCGAAAAGTGCCACCTGAT
GCGGTGTGAAATACCGCACAGATGCGTAAGGAGAAAATACCGCATCAGGAAATTGTAAGCGTTAATATTT
TGTTAAAATTCGCGTTAAATTTTTGTTAAATCAGCTCATTTTTTAACCAATAGGCCGAAATCGGCAAAAT
CCCTTATAAATCAAAAGAATAGACCGAGATAGGGT
[37 nt withheld, positions 5426-5462]
AAAGAACGTGGACTCCAACGTCAAAGG
[49 nt withheld, positions 5490-5538]
T
[91 nt withheld, positions 5540-5630]
G
[98 nt withheld, positions 5632-5729]
ACTTAATGCGCCGCTACAGGGCGCGTCCATTCGCCATTCAGGCTGCGCAACTGTTGGGAAGGGCGATCGG
TGCGGGCCTCTTCGCTATTACGCCAGCTGGCGAAAGGGGGATGTGCTGCAAGGCGATTAAGTTGGGTAAC
GCCAGGGTTTTCCCAGTCACGACGTTGTAAAACGACGGCCAGTGAATTGTAATACGACTCACTATA
Features (pLannotate 1.2.2; 15 found; start..end, strand, type, name):
    171..767     +  CDS            pac: PUAC_STRAD - Protein predicted: Swiss-Prot protein existence level 4. Detoxification of puromycin. From Streptomyces alboniger.
   1167..1865    +  CDS            IAA11: IAA11_ORYSJ - Experimental evidence at transcript level: Swiss-Prot protein existence level 2. Aux/IAA proteins are short-lived transcriptional factors that function as repressors of early auxin response genes at low auxin concentrations. From Oryza sativa subsp. japonica (Rice).
   2268..2864    +  CDS            pac: PUAC_STRAD - Protein predicted: Swiss-Prot protein existence level 4. Detoxification of puromycin. From Streptomyces alboniger.
   3060..3078    -  promoter       SP6 promoter: promoter for bacteriophage SP6 RNA polymerase
   3120..3136    -  protein_bind   lac operator: The lac repressor binds to the lac operator to inhibit transcription in E. coli. This inhibition can be relieved by adding lactose or isopropyl-β-D-thiogalactopyranoside (IPTG). lac repressor encoded by lacI
   3144..3174    -  promoter       lac promoter: promoter for the E. coli lac operon
   3189..3210    -  protein_bind   CAP binding site: CAP binding activates transcription in the presence of cAMP. E. coli catabolite activator protein
   3223..3315    -  CDS            lacI (fragment): lac repressor; lacI; The lac repressor binds to the lac operator to inhibit transcription in E. coli. This inhibition can be relieved by adding lactose or isopropyl-β-D-thiogalactopyranoside (IPTG).
   3498..4086    -  rep_origin     ori: high-copy-number ColE1/pMB1/pBR322/pUC origin of replication
   4257..5117    -  CDS            AmpR: β-lactamase; bla; confers resistance to ampicillin, carbenicillin, and related antibiotics
   5118..5222    -  promoter       AmpR promoter: bla
   5249..5299    +  misc_feature   bom (fragment): basis of mobility region from pBR322
   5300..5755    -  rep_origin     f1 ori (sequence partly withheld): f1 bacteriophage origin of replication; arrow indicates direction of (+) strand synthesis
   5759..5916    -  CDS            lacZα (fragment): LacZα fragment of β-galactosidase; lacZ fragment
   5919..2       +  promoter       T7 promoter (across the origin): promoter for bacteriophage T7 RNA polymerase
