[The description below was written by a language model from this plasmid's Addgene catalogue record and pLannotate feature annotations shown in this document.]
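Description:
pPOTv7-puro-OsAID (p5109) is a bacterial template plasmid of 5,935 bp, built on the pPOTv7-puro backbone and intended for tagging endogenous genes in trypanosomes with an auxin-inducible degron. It is not an expression vector in its own right. The record lists no promoter for the insert, and the stated purpose is to serve as a template from which tagging cassettes are generated. These cassettes add the degron to a target gene, with integrants selected using puromycin. In E. coli it is maintained at high copy from a ColE1/pUC-type origin and selected with ampicillin through the β-lactamase gene and its native promoter. The remaining backbone features are typical of a general cloning vector: an f1 origin, lacZα and lacI fragments, the lac promoter, operator and CAP site, and flanking T7 and SP6 phage promoters.

The payload is a roughly 700 bp rice (Oryza sativa) AID domain cloned between HindIII and BamHI sites, both of which are retained. The annotation identifies it as matching the Aux/IAA protein IAA11, a member of the family of short-lived repressors that are destabilised in response to auxin. This property is what allows a fused protein to be depleted on auxin addition in a suitably engineered cell. The degron coding sequence is flanked on each side by a copy of the Streptomyces alboniger puromycin N-acetyltransferase gene (pac). This layout would let the tag be amplified together with either the upstream or the downstream marker, which suggests that both N- and C-terminal tagging are possible, though the record does not say so explicitly. The trypanosome intergenic or processing sequences that presumably lie between these coding regions are not annotated in the feature table.
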