Addgene plasmid #239359: pPOTv7-puro-OsAID (p5109)
Purpose: pPOTv7 based plasmid template for addition of a Rice Auxin Inducible Degradation (AID) domain to genes in trypanosomes with selection using puromycin
Depositing lab: Mark Carrington. Depositing organization: University of Cambridge. Publication: An auxin-inducible degron system for trypanosomes. Alexandra Klein, Alice McDowell, Christian R S Reis, Rodrigo Pontes de Lima, Danielle M N Moura, Janaina de Freitas Nascimento, Osvaldo P de Melo Neto, Mark Carrington. bioRxiv 2025.06.17.660065 10.1101/2025.06.17.660065.
Backbone
  Vector backbone: pPOTv7-puro
  Backbone manufacturer: n/a
  Backbone size w/o insert (bp): 5236
  Total vector size (bp): 5935
  Vector type: bacterial
Growth in bacteria
  Bacterial resistance: Ampicillin, 100 μg/mL
  Growth temperature: 37°C
  Growth strain: NEB Stable
  Copy number: High Copy
Gene/Insert
  Gene/Insert name: Rice Auxin Inducible Degradation domain (alt name: AID)
  Species: Rice
  Insert size (bp): 708
  Promoter: none
  Cloning method: Restriction Enzyme; 5′ cloning site HindIII (not destroyed); 3′ cloning site BamHI (not destroyed)
  Sequencing primers: 5′ GCGATAGCTTAGCTATCAG; 3′ AGTGCACGTACACAGCGGC
Terms and licenses: Academic/Nonprofit Terms; Industry Terms: Not Available to Industry
How to cite: pPOTv7-puro-OsAID (p5109) was a gift from Mark Carrington (Addgene plasmid # 239359 ; http://n2t.net/addgene:239359 ; RRID:Addgene_239359)
